Addgene plasmid #217918: pBN363
Purpose: express E. coli E69 (O9a:K30) Wzc_K540M with Y715E, Y717E, Y718E and N711Y mutations
Depositing lab: James Naismith. Depositing organization: Rosalind Franklin Institute. Publication: Molecular basis for the phosphorylation of bacterial tyrosine kinase Wzc. Yang Y, Batista M, Clarke BR, Agyare-Tabbi MR, Song H, Kuehfuss NM, Le Bas A, Robinson CV, Whitfield C, Stansfeld PJ, Naismith JH, Liu J. Nat Commun. 2025 Apr 11;16(1):3437. doi: 10.1038/s41467-025-58693-7. PubMed 40210632.
Backbone
  Vector backbone: pBAD24
  Backbone size w/o insert (bp): 4542
  Vector type: Bacterial Expression
Growth in bacteria
  Bacterial resistance: Ampicillin, 100 μg/mL
  Growth temperature: 37°C
  Growth strain: DH5alpha
  Copy number: Unknown
Gene/Insert
  Gene/Insert name: E. coli E69 (O9a:K30) Wzc_K540M with Y715E, Y717E, Y718E and N711Y mutations
  Insert size (bp): 2184
  Mutation: K540M, Y715E, Y717E, Y718E, N711Y
  Tag / fusion protein: hexa-histidine tag (C terminal on insert)
  Cloning method: Gibson Cloning
  Sequencing primers: 5′ pBADF; 3′ pBADR
Terms and licenses: Academic/Nonprofit Terms; Industry Terms: Not Available to Industry
How to cite: pBN363 was a gift from James Naismith (Addgene plasmid # 217918 ; http://n2t.net/addgene:217918 ; RRID:Addgene_217918)
