[The description below was written by a language model from this plasmid's Addgene catalogue record and pLannotate feature annotations shown in this document.]
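Description:
pBN363 is a bacterial expression plasmid built on the pBAD24 backbone for arabinose-inducible production of a mutant form of Wzc, the tyrosine autokinase from E. coli E69 (serotype O9a:K30). The 6.7 kb plasmid replicates from a ColE1/pMB1-type origin and is selected with ampicillin through the β-lactamase (AmpR) gene. It also carries an M13 phage origin, which can allow single-stranded DNA production. Short fragments of bom, rop, the tetracycline resistance gene and its promoter are also present; these are non-functional remnants of the pBR322 lineage of the backbone.

The insert, about 2.2 kb and introduced by Gibson assembly, lies downstream of the araBAD promoter. The divergently transcribed araC gene encodes the regulator that keeps this promoter off without L-arabinose and activates it when the sugar is added, giving tight and titratable expression. The automated annotation matches the open reading frame to a homologous Klebsiella pneumoniae protein, but the catalogue entry identifies it as E. coli Wzc. A C-terminal hexahistidine tag allows metal-affinity purification; the annotation software labels it as a fragment of a longer His tag. Transcription ends at the rrnB T1 and T2 terminators.

The encoded protein carries five substitutions: K540M, Y715E, Y717E, Y718E and N711Y. The associated publication concerns the molecular basis of Wzc phosphorylation. Replacing tyrosines with glutamate is a common way to mimic phosphorylation, although the record does not state the rationale for each change. The construct is intended for producing this defined Wzc variant in E. coli, most likely for biochemical or structural study.
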