Features (pLannotate 1.2.2; 16 found; start..end, strand, type, name):
     96..974     -  CDS            araC: L-arabinose regulatory protein; araC
   1001..1285    +  promoter       araBAD promoter: araBAD; promoter of the L-arabinose operon of E. coli; the araC regulatory gene is transcribed in the opposite direction (Guzman et al., 1995)
   1320..3437    +  CDS            YC06_KLEPN: Experimental evidence at protein level: Swiss-Prot protein existence level 1. From Klebsiella pneumoniae.
   3483..3500    +  CDS            9xHis (fragment): 9xHis affinity tag
   3504..3521    +  misc_feature   MCS (fragment): pUC18/19 multiple cloning site
   3605..3720    +  ncRNA          5S rRNA: Accession: RF00001 - 5S ribosomal RNA
   3724..3810    +  terminator     rrnB T1 terminator: Escherichia coli rrnB; transcription terminator T1 from the E. coli rrnB gene
   3902..3929    +  terminator     rrnB T2 terminator: transcription terminator T2 from the E. coli rrnB gene
   3948..4039    +  promoter       AmpR promoter: bla
   4040..4900    +  CDS            AmpR: β-lactamase; bla; confers resistance to ampicillin, carbenicillin, and related antibiotics
   4942..5322    +  rep_origin     M13 ori (sequence partly withheld): M13 bacteriophage origin of replication; arrow indicates direction of (+) strand synthesis
   5508..6096    +  rep_origin     ori: high-copy-number ColE1/pMB1/pBR322/pUC origin of replication
   6282..6333    -  misc_feature   bom (fragment): basis of mobility region from pBR322
   6449..6488    -  CDS            rop (fragment): Rop protein, which maintains plasmids at low copy number; rop
   6489..6674    -  CDS            TcR (fragment): tetracycline efflux protein; tet; confers resistance to tetracycline
   6684..6       +  promoter       tet promoter (fragment) (across the origin): E. coli promoter for tetracycline efflux protein gene
>Addgene plasmid #217918 | pBN363 | addgene full sequence | sequence record 434785 | Addgene NGS Result
ATCGATGCATAATGTGCCTGTCAAATGGACGAAGCAGGGATTCTGCAAACCCTATGCTACTCCGTCAAGC
CGTCAATTGTCTGATTCGTTACCAATTATGACAACTTGACGGCTACATCATTCACTTTTTCTTCACAACC
GGCACGGAACTCGCTCGGGCTGGCCCCGGTGCATTTTTTAAATACCCGCGAGAAATAGAGTTGATCGTCA
AAACCAACATTGCGACCGACGGTGGCGATAGGCATCCGGGTGGTGCTCAAAAGCAGCTTCGCCTGGCTGA
TACGTTGGTCCTCGCGCCAGCTTAAGACGCTAATCCCTAACTGCTGGCGGAAAAGATGTGACAGACGCGA
CGGCGACAAGCAAACATGCTGTGCGACGCTGGCGATATCAAAATTGCTGTCTGCCAGGTGATCGCTGATG
TACTGACAAGCCTCGCGTACCCGATTATCCATCGGTGGATGGAGCGACTCGTTAATCGCTTCCATGCGCC
GCAGTAACAATTGCTCAAGCAGATTTATCGCCAGCAGCTCCGAATAGCGCCCTTCCCCTTGCCCGGCGTT
AATGATTTGCCCAAACAGGTCGCTGAAATGCGGCTGGTGCGCTTCATCCGGGCGAAAGAACCCCGTATTG
GCAAATATTGACGGCCAGTTAAGCCATTCATGCCAGTAGGCGCGCGGACGAAAGTAAACCCACTGGTGAT
ACCATTCGCGAGCCTCCGGATGACGACCGTAGTGATGAATCTCTCCTGGCGGGAACAGCAAAATATCACC
CGGTCGGCAAACAAATTCTCGTCCCTGATTTTTCACCACCCCCTGACCGCGAATGGTGAGATTGAGAATA
TAACCTTTCATTCCCAGCGGTCGGTCGATAAAAAAATCGAGATAACCGTTGGCCTCAATCGGCGTTAAAC
CCGCCACCAGATGGGCATTAAACGAGTATCCCGGCAGCAGGGGATCATTTTGCGCTTCAGCCATACTTTT
CATACTCCCGCCATTCAGAGAAGAAACCAATTGTCCATATTGCATCAGACATTGCCGTCACTGCGTCTTT
TACTGGCTCTTCTCGCTAACCAAACCGGTAACCCCGCTTATTAAAAGCATTCTGTAACAAAGCGGGACCA
AAGCCATGACAAAAACGCGTAACAAAAGTGTCTATAATCACGGCAGAAAAGTCCACATTGATTATTTGCA
CGGCGTCACACTTTGCTATGCCATAGCATTTTTATCCATAAGATTAGCGGATCCTACCTGACGCTTTTTA
TCGCAACTCTCTACTGTTTCTCCATACCCGTTTTTTTGGGCTAGCAGGAGGAATTCACCATGACTTCAGT
CACATCTAAGCAATCAACGATACTAGGATCTGATGAAATAGATTTAGGTCGCGTTATCGGTGAGCTAATT
GATCATCGTAAGCTTATTATATCTATAACATCGGTTTTTACCTTATTTGCAATACTCTATGCATTATTAG
CGACTCCTATCTATGAGACGGATGCGCTAATTCAAATAGAGCAGAAGCAAGGTAATGCTATACTAAGCAG
TCTAAGTCAGGTTTTACCTGATGGCCAACCCCAATCTGCACCTGAAACAGCTTTGCTACAATCTCGAATG
ATTCTTGGCAAAACTATAGATGATTTAAACCTTCAGATTCAAATTGAACAAAAATATTTTCCTGTTATTG
GCCGTGGGTTAGCAAGATTAATGGGAGAAAAACCAGGTAATATTGATATTACTCGGTTATATTTGCCTGA
TAGTGACGATATTAGTAATAATACTCCTAGTATAATATTAACAGTAAAAGATAAAGAAAATTATTCGATC
AATAGCGATGGTATTCAACTCAATGGGGTTGTAGGGACGTTATTAAATGAAAAAGGGATATCATTACTGG
TTAACGAAATCGATGCTAAACCTGGAGATCAATTTGTTATTACACAGTTGCCTCGATTAAAGGCCATTTC
TGATCTTTTAAAAAGTTTTAGCGTTGCTGATTTGGGTAAAGATACGGGAATGTTAACGTTGACTCTTACT
GGAGATAACCCAAAAAGAATATCTCATATTTTGGACAGTATCAGTCAGAACTATCTTGCACAGAACATTG
CTAGACAAGCTGCGCAGGATGCTAAAAGTCTCGAGTTTTTAAATCAACAATTACCCAAAGTTCGTGCCGA
ATTAGATTCTGCGGAAGACAAGTTAAATGCTTATCGTAAGCAAAAAGACTCTGTTGACTTGAATATGGAA
GCTAAATCAGTACTTGATCAAATAGTTAACGTTGATAATCAACTAAATGAATTAACCTTCCGTGAGGCAG
AAGTTTCACAGCTATATACTAAGGAACATCCTACTTATAAGGCGTTAATGGAAAAACGGCAAACACTTCA
AGAAGAAAAATCTAAACTTAATAAGCGCGTTAGTAGTATGCCCTCGACCCAGCAGGAGGTTCTGCGATTA
AGTCGAGATGTTGAATCTGGTCGTGCTGTATATTTGCAATTGCTAAATCGGCAACAAGAATTAAACATTG
CCAAATCAAGTGCTATTGGCAACGTTAGAATTATTGATAATGCTGTAACAGATCCTAATCCTGTAAGACC
AAAGAAGACTATCATAATTGTAATAGGTGTTGTTTTAGGGCTAATCGTTTCGGTTGTACTGGTATTGTTC
CAAGTGTTTCTACGCCGTGGTATCGAATCCCCAGAGCAACTCGAAGAAATCGGAATAAACGTGTATGCAA
GTATTCCAATATCTGAATGGCTTACAAAAAATGCTCGTCAGTCAGGGAAAGTCAGAAAAAATCAGTCAGA
CACATTGCTTGCTGTTGGTAATCCTGCCGATTTAGCTGTTGAGGCCATTCGTGGTTTACGCACAAGTTTG
CATTTTGCAATGATGGAAGCAAAAAATAATGTCCTAATGATATCGGGTGCTAGTCCAAGCGCAGGTATGA
CTTTTATTAGCAGTAACTTGGCAGCCACTATAGCAATTACAGGGAAAAAAGTTTTATTCATTGATGCTGA
CCTTCGTAAGGGATATGCTCATAAAATGTTTGGTCATAAAAACGATAAAGGATTATCTGAGTTTTTATCT
GGACAAGCCGCTGCTGAAATGATCATTGATAAAGTAGAAGGGGGGGGATTTGATTACATTGGTCGTGGAC
AAATTCCTCCAAACCCAGCTGAATTACTTATGCATCCGCGTTTTGAACAATTATTAAATTGGGCCTCACA
AAATTATGATTTAATTATAATAGATACACCTCCAATTTTGGCAGTGACAGATGCTGCGATTATTGGTCGA
TATGCTGGAACATGTCTATTAGTCGCTCGCTTTGAAAAAAATACTGTTAAAGAAATTGATGTAAGTATGA
AGCGGTTTGAGCAAAGTGGTGTGGTAGTCAAAGGCTGTATACTTAACGGTGTTGTAAAGAAAGCTAGCAG
CTACTATAGATATGGCCATTATCATTATGGCGAGTCTGAGGAAGATAAAAAACACCACCACCACCACCAC
TGACTGCAGGCATGCAAGCTTGGCTGTTTTGGCGGATGAGAGAAGATTTTCAGCCTGATACAGATTAAAT
CAGAACGCAGAAGCGGTCTGATAAAACAGAATTTGCCTGGCGGCAGTAGCGCGGTGGTCCCACCTGACCC
CATGCCGAACTCAGAAGTGAAACGCCGTAGCGCCGATGGTAGTGTGGGGTCTCCCCATGCGAGAGTAGGG
AACTGCCAGGCATCAAATAAAACGAAAGGCTCAGTCGAAAGACTGGGCCTTTCGTTTTATCTGTTGTTTG
TCGGTGAACGCTCTCCTGAGTAGGACAAATCCGCCGGGAGCGGATTTGAACGTTGCGAAGCAACGGCCCG
GAGGGTGGCGGGCAGGACGCCCGCCATAAACTGCCAGGCATCAAATTAAGCAGAAGGCCATCCTGACGGA
TGGCCTTTTTGCGTTTCTACAAACTCTTTTGTTTATTTTTCTAAATACATTCAAATATGTATCCGCTCAT
GAGACAATAACCCTGATAAATGCTTCAATAATATTGAAAAAGGAAGAGTATGAGTATTCAACATTTCCGT
GTCGCCCTTATTCCCTTTTTTGCGGCATTTTGCCTTCCTGTTTTTGCTCACCCAGAAACGCTGGTGAAAG
TAAAAGATGCTGAAGATCAGTTGGGTGCACGAGTGGGTTACATCGAACTGGATCTCAACAGCGGTAAGAT
CCTTGAGAGTTTTCGCCCCGAAGAACGTTTTCCAATGATGAGCACTTTTAAAGTTCTGCTATGTGGCGCG
GTATTATCCCGTGTTGACGCCGGGCAAGAGCAACTCGGTCGCCGCATACACTATTCTCAGAATGACTTGG
TTGAGTACTCACCAGTCACAGAAAAGCATCTTACGGATGGCATGACAGTAAGAGAATTATGCAGTGCTGC
CATAACCATGAGTGATAACACTGCGGCCAACTTACTTCTGACAACGATCGGAGGACCGAAGGAGCTAACC
GCTTTTTTGCACAACATGGGGGATCATGTAACTCGCCTTGATCGTTGGGAACCGGAGCTGAATGAAGCCA
TACCAAACGACGAGCGTGACACCACGATGCCTGTAGCAATGGCAACAACGTTGCGCAAACTATTAACTGG
CGAACTACTTACTCTAGCTTCCCGGCAACAATTAATAGACTGGATGGAGGCGGATAAAGTTGCAGGACCA
CTTCTGCGCTCGGCCCTTCCGGCTGGCTGGTTTATTGCTGATAAATCTGGAGCCGGTGAGCGTGGGTCTC
GCGGTATCATTGCAGCACTGGGGCCAGATGGTAAGCCCTCCCGTATCGTAGTTATCTACACGACGGGGAG
TCAGGCAACTATGGATGAACGAAATAGACAGATCGCTGAGATAGGTGCCTCACTGATTAAGCATTGGTAA
CTGTCAGACCAAGTTTACTCATATATACTTTAGATTGATT
[125 nt withheld, positions 4941-5065]
C
[141 nt withheld, positions 5067-5207]
CCTTTGACGTTGGAGTCCACGTTCTTT
[37 nt withheld, positions 5235-5271]
ACCCTATCTCGGGCTATTCTTTTGATTTATAAGGGATTTTGCCGATTTCGGCCTATTGGTTAAAAAATGA
GCTGATTTAACAAAAATTTAACGCGAATTTTAACAAAATATTAACGTTTACAATTTAAAAGGATCTAGGT
GAAGATCCTTTTTGATAATCTCATGACCAAAATCCCTTAACGTGAGTTTTCGTTCCACTGAGCGTCAGAC
CCCGTAGAAAAGATCAAAGGATCTTCTTGAGATCCTTTTTTTCTGCGCGTAATCTGCTGCTTGCAAACAA
AAAAACCACCGCTACCAGCGGTGGTTTGTTTGCCGGATCAAGAGCTACCAACTCTTTTTCCGAAGGTAAC
TGGCTTCAGCAGAGCGCAGATACCAAATACTGTCCTTCTAGTGTAGCCGTAGTTAGGCCACCACTTCAAG
AACTCTGTAGCACCGCCTACATACCTCGCTCTGCTAATCCTGTTACCAGTGGCTGCTGCCAGTGGCGATA
AGTCGTGTCTTACCGGGTTGGACTCAAGACGATAGTTACCGGATAAGGCGCAGCGGTCGGGCTGAACGGG
GGGTTCGTGCACACAGCCCAGCTTGGAGCGAACGACCTACACCGAACTGAGATACCTACAGCGTGAGCTA
TGAGAAAGCGCCACGCTTCCCGAAGGGAGAAAGGCGGACAGGTATCCGGTAAGCGGCAGGGTCGGAACAG
GAGAGCGCACGAGGGAGCTTCCAGGGGGAAACGCCTGGTATCTTTATAGTCCTGTCGGGTTTCGCCACCT
CTGACTTGAGCGTCGATTTTTGTGATGCTCGTCAGGGGGGCGGAGCCTATGGAAAAACGCCAGCAACGCG
GCCTTTTTACGGTTCCTGGCCTTTTGCTGGCCTTTTGCTCACATGTTCTTTCCTGCGTTATCCCCTGATT
CTGTGGATAACCGTATTACCGCCTTTGAGTGAGCTGATACCGCTCGCCGCAGCCGAACGACCGAGCGCAG
CGAGTCAGTGAGCGAGGAAGCGGAAGAGCGCCTGATGCGGTATTTTCTCCTTACGCATCTGTGCGGTATT
TCACACCGCATAGGGTCATGGCTGCGCCCCGACACCCGCCAACACCCGCTGACGCGCCCTGACGGGCTTG
TCTGCTCCCGGCATCCGCTTACAGACAAGCTGTGACCGTCTCCGGGAGCTGCATGTGTCAGAGGTTTTCA
CCGTCATCACCGAAACGCGCGAGGCAGAAGGAGATGGCGCCCAACAGTCCCCCGGCCACGGGGCCTGCCA
CCATACCCACGCCGAAACAAGCGCTCATGAGCCCGAAGTGGCGAGCCCGATCTTCCCCATCGGTGATGTC
GGCGATATAGGCGCCAGCAACCGCACCTGTGGCGCCGGTGATGCCGGCCACGATGCGTCCGGCGTAGAGG
ATCTGCTCATGTTTGACAGCTTATC
