>Addgene plasmid #217918 | pBN363 | depositor partial sequence | sequence record 429059 | pBN363 sequence 2184 bps
ATGACTTCAGTCACATCTAAGCAATCAACGATACTAGGATCTGATGAAATAGATTTAGGTCGCGTTATCG
GTGAGCTAATTGATCATCGTAAGCTTATTATATCTATAACATCGGTTTTTACCTTATTTGCAATACTCTA
TGCATTATTAGCGACTCCTATCTATGAGACGGATGCGCTAATTCAAATAGAGCAGAAGCAAGGTAATGCT
ATACTAAGCAGTCTAAGTCAGGTTTTACCTGATGGCCAACCCCAATCTGCACCTGAAACAGCTTTGCTAC
AATCTCGAATGATTCTTGGCAAAACTATAGATGATTTAAACCTTCAGATTCAAATTGAACAAAAATATTT
TCCTGTTATTGGCCGTGGGTTAGCAAGATTAATGGGAGAAAAACCAGGTAATATTGATATTACTCGGTTA
TATTTGCCTGATAGTGACGATATTAGTAATAATACTCCTAGTATAATATTAACAGTAAAAGATAAAGAAA
ATTATTCGATCAATAGCGATGGTATTCAACTCAATGGGGTTGTAGGGACGTTATTAAATGAAAAAGGGAT
ATCATTACTGGTTAACGAAATCGATGCTAAACCTGGAGATCAATTTGTTATTACACAGTTGCCTCGATTA
AAGGCCATTTCTGATCTTTTAAAAAGTTTTAGCGTTGCTGATTTGGGTAAAGATACGGGAATGTTAACGT
TGACTCTTACTGGAGATAACCCAAAAAGAATATCTCATATTTTGGACAGTATCAGTCAGAACTATCTTGC
ACAGAACATTGCTAGACAAGCTGCGCAGGATGCTAAAAGTCTCGAGTTTTTAAATCAACAATTACCCAAA
GTTCGTGCCGAATTAGATTCTGCGGAAGACAAGTTAAATGCTTATCGTAAGCAAAAAGACTCTGTTGACT
TGAATATGGAAGCTAAATCAGTACTTGATCAAATAGTTAACGTTGATAATCAACTAAATGAATTAACCTT
CCGTGAGGCAGAAGTTTCACAGCTATATACTAAGGAACATCCTACTTATAAGGCGTTAATGGAAAAACGG
CAAACACTTCAAGAAGAAAAATCTAAACTTAATAAGCGCGTTAGTAGTATGCCCTCGACCCAGCAGGAGG
TTCTGCGATTAAGTCGAGATGTTGAATCTGGTCGTGCTGTATATTTGCAATTGCTAAATCGGCAACAAGA
ATTAAACATTGCCAAATCAAGTGCTATTGGCAACGTTAGAATTATTGATAATGCTGTAACAGATCCTAAT
CCTGTAAGACCAAAGAAGACTATCATAATTGTAATAGGTGTTGTTTTAGGGCTAATCGTTTCGGTTGTAC
TGGTATTGTTCCAAGTGTTTCTACGCCGTGGTATCGAATCCCCAGAGCAACTCGAAGAAATCGGAATAAA
CGTGTATGCAAGTATTCCAATATCTGAATGGCTTACAAAAAATGCTCGTCAGTCAGGGAAAGTCAGAAAA
AATCAGTCAGACACATTGCTTGCTGTTGGTAATCCTGCCGATTTAGCTGTTGAGGCCATTCGTGGTTTAC
GCACAAGTTTGCATTTTGCAATGATGGAAGCAAAAAATAATGTCCTAATGATATCGGGTGCTAGTCCAAG
CGCAGGTATGACTTTTATTAGCAGTAACTTGGCAGCCACTATAGCAATTACAGGGAAAAAAGTTTTATTC
ATTGATGCTGACCTTCGTAAGGGATATGCTCATAAAATGTTTGGTCATAAAAACGATAAAGGATTATCTG
AGTTTTTATCTGGACAAGCCGCTGCTGAAATGATCATTGATAAAGTAGAAGGGGGGGGATTTGATTACAT
TGGTCGTGGACAAATTCCTCCAAACCCAGCTGAATTACTTATGCATCCGCGTTTTGAACAATTATTAAAT
TGGGCCTCACAAAATTATGATTTAATTATAATAGATACACCTCCAATTTTGGCAGTGACAGATGCTGCGA
TTATTGGTCGATATGCTGGAACATGTCTATTAGTCGCTCGCTTTGAAAAAAATACTGTTAAAGAAATTGA
TGTAAGTATGAAGCGGTTTGAGCAAAGTGGTGTGGTAGTCAAAGGCTGTATACTTAACGGTGTTGTAAAG
AAAGCTAGCAGCTACTATAGATATGGCCATTATCATTATGGCGAGTCTGAGGAAGATAAAAAACACCACC
ACCACCACCACTGA
